Addgene plasmid #148641: pT7-V5-SBP-C1-HsRoquin2_501-1191_AE
Purpose: Mammalian Expression of HsRoquin2_501-1191
Depositing lab: Elisa Izaurralde. Depositing organization: Max Planck Institute for Developmental Biology. Publication: A CAF40-binding motif facilitates recruitment of the CCR4-NOT complex to mRNAs targeted by Drosophila Roquin. Sgromo A, Raisch T, Bawankar P, Bhandari D, Chen Y, Kuzuoglu-Ozturk D, Weichenrieder O, Izaurralde E. Nat Commun. 2017 Feb 6;8:14307. doi: 10.1038/ncomms14307. PubMed 28165457.
Backbone
  Vector backbone: Unknown
  Vector type: Mammalian Expression
Growth in bacteria
  Bacterial resistance: Kanamycin, 50 μg/mL
  Growth temperature: 37°C
  Growth strain: DH5alpha
  Copy number: High Copy
Gene/Insert
  Gene/Insert name: HsRoquin2_501-1191
  Species: H. sapiens (human)
  Entrez Gene: RC3H2 (a.k.a. MNAB, RNF164)
  Cloning method: Unknown
Terms and licenses: Academic/Nonprofit Terms; Industry Terms: Not Available to Industry
Depositor comments: ORF extracted from NCBI: NM_001100588.1 Plasmids from this collection were made available to the research community and donated after the lab closed. Please note that the sequence provided by the depositing laboratory may be theoretical/predicted or based on Sanger sequencing results. There may be discrepancies between sequencing results obtained by Addgene and the depositor sequence. If an Addgene verified sequence is not available, please contact before placing your order to request that our lab fully sequence the plasmid.
How to cite: pT7-V5-SBP-C1-HsRoquin2_501-1191_AE was a gift from Elisa Izaurralde (Addgene plasmid # 148641 ; http://n2t.net/addgene:148641 ; RRID:Addgene_148641)
