[The description below was written by a language model from this plasmid's Addgene catalogue record and pLannotate feature annotations shown in this document.]
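Description:
pT7-V5-SBP-C1-HsRoquin2_501-1191_AE is a 6,298 nt mammalian expression plasmid encoding a C-terminal fragment (residues 501–1191) of human Roquin-2, the product of RC3H2 (also known as MNAB or RNF164). The catalogue lists the backbone as unknown. The annotated layout, however, shows a high-copy ColE1/pUC-type origin, an f1 origin, and a single NeoR/KanR cassette placed behind both a bacterial bla promoter and the SV40 enhancer/early promoter, with an HSV TK polyadenylation signal. This arrangement allows kanamycin selection in E. coli and, in principle, G418 selection in mammalian cells.

The expression cassette is driven by the CMV immediate early enhancer and promoter. A T7 promoter lies just downstream, which could also permit transcription by T7 RNA polymerase. The open reading frame begins with a V5 epitope tag followed by a streptavidin-binding peptide (SBP), so the Roquin-2 fragment carries both tags at its N-terminus. The V5 tag supports immunodetection and the SBP supports capture on streptavidin resin. An SV40 poly(A) signal terminates the transcript. Several short annotations (the truncated HIV-1 LTR, large T antigen, ble and bGH poly(A) fragments) are most likely homology hits to backbone sequence rather than functional elements.

Roquin-2 is a post-transcriptional repressor that binds constitutive decay elements in 3' UTRs and promotes mRNA deadenylation and degradation. The associated study concerns recruitment of the CCR4-NOT deadenylase complex by Roquin proteins, so the construct is well suited to pulldown and interaction assays in human cells using the region lacking the N-terminal portion. The record does not specify the exact experiments, and it notes that the depositor sequence may be theoretical.
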