Features (pLannotate 1.2.2; 17 found; start..end, strand, type, name):
     61..364     +  enhancer       CMV enhancer: human cytomegalovirus immediate early enhancer
    365..568     +  promoter       CMV promoter: human cytomegalovirus (CMV) immediate early promoter
    564..597     +  LTR            5' LTR (truncated) (fragment): truncated 5' long terminal repeat (LTR) from HIV-1
    613..631     +  promoter       T7 promoter: promoter for bacteriophage T7 RNA polymerase
    668..709     +  CDS            V5 tag: epitope tag from simian virus 5
    731..844     +  CDS            SBP: streptavidin-binding peptide selected from a peptide library; binds streptavidin with nanomolar affinity (Keefe et al., 2001)
    869..2953    +  CDS            RC3H2 (fragment): RC3H2_HUMAN - Also known as MNAB, RNF164. Experimental evidence at protein level: Swiss-Prot protein existence level 1. Post-transcriptional repressor of mRNAs containing a conserved stem loop motif, called constitutive decay element (CDE), which is often located in the 3'-UTR, as in HMGXB3, ICOS, IER3, NFKBID, NFKBIZ, PPP1R10, TNF and in many more mRNAs. Binds to CDE and promotes mRNA deadenylation and degradation. This process does not involve miRNAs. In follicular helper T (Tfh) cells, represses of ICOS and TNFRSF4 expression, thus preventing spontaneous Tfh cell differentiation, germinal c
   2979..3063    +  CDS            large T antigen (fragment): large T antigen from SV40 (simian virus 40)
   3086..3207    +  polyA_signal   SV40 poly(A) signal: SV40 polyadenylation signal
   3241..3669    -  rep_origin     f1 ori (sequence partly withheld): f1 bacteriophage origin of replication; arrow indicates direction of (+) strand synthesis
   3696..3800    +  promoter       AmpR promoter: bla
   3802..4159    +  promoter       SV40 promoter: SV40 enhancer and early promoter
   4194..4988    +  CDS            NeoR/KanR: aminoglycoside phosphotransferase from Tn5; aph(3')-II (or nptII); confers resistance to neomycin, kanamycin, and G418 (Geneticin®)
   5009..5161    +  CDS            ble (fragment): BLE_KLEPN - Experimental evidence at protein level: Swiss-Prot protein existence level 1. Binding protein with a strong affinity to the bleomycin family of antibiotics. Binds to CL990; an antimitotic-antibiotic compound. From Klebsiella pneumoniae.
   5220..5267    +  polyA_signal   HSV TK poly(A) signal: herpes simplex virus thymidine kinase polyadenylation signal (Cole and Stacy, 1985)
   5358..5374    -  polyA_signal   bGH poly(A) signal (fragment): bovine growth hormone polyadenylation signal
   5596..6184    +  rep_origin     ori: high-copy-number ColE1/pMB1/pBR322/pUC origin of replication
>Addgene plasmid #148641 | pT7-V5-SBP-C1-HsRoquin2_501-1191_AE | depositor full sequence | sequence record 291089 | Full Sequence
TAGTTATTAATAGTAATCAATTACGGGGTCATTAGTTCATAGCCCATATATGGAGTTCCGCGTTACATAA
CTTACGGTAAATGGCCCGCCTGGCTGACCGCCCAACGACCCCCGCCCATTGACGTCAATAATGACGTATG
TTCCCATAGTAACGCCAATAGGGACTTTCCATTGACGTCAATGGGTGGAGTATTTACGGTAAACTGCCCA
CTTGGCAGTACATCAAGTGTATCATATGCCAAGTACGCCCCCTATTGACGTCAATGACGGTAAATGGCCC
GCCTGGCATTATGCCCAGTACATGACCTTATGGGACTTTCCTACTTGGCAGTACATCTACGTATTAGTCA
TCGCTATTACCATGGTGATGCGGTTTTGGCAGTACATCAATGGGCGTGGATAGCGGTTTGACTCACGGGG
ATTTCCAAGTCTCCACCCCATTGACGTCAATGGGAGTTTGTTTTGGCACCAAAATCAACGGGACTTTCCA
AAATGTCGTAACAACTCCGCCCCATTGACGCAAATGGGCGGTAGGCGTGTACGGTGGGAGGTCTATATAA
GCAGAGCTCTCTGGCTAACTAGAGAACCCACTGCTTACTGGCTTATCGAAATTAATACGACTCACTATAG
GGAGACCCAAGCTCTAGCGCTACCGGTCGCCACCATGGGTAAGCCTATCCCTAACCCTCTCCTCGGTCTC
GATTCTACGCCCGGAAGCGGTAGCGGTACGATGGACGAGAAGACCACCGGCTGGGGGGGCGGCCACGTGG
TGGAGGGCCTGGCCGGCGAGCTGGAGCAGCTGCGGGCCAGGCTGGAGCACCACCCTCAGGGCCAGCGGGA
GCCCAGATCTCGAGCTCAAGCTTCGAATTCTGCAGTCGACAACAGTGTTTCCCAGCTAATCTCACGTAGT
ACTGACAGTACCTTAAGAGCTCTGGAGACCGTGAAGAAAGTGGGAAAGGTTGGCGCTAATGGTCAGAATG
CTGCTGGGCCCTCTGCAGATTCTGTAACTGAAAATAAAATTGGTTCTCCACCCAAGACTCCTGTAAGTAA
TGTAGCAGCTACCTCAGCTGGGCCCTCTAATGTTGGAACAGAGCTGAATTCTGTGCCTCAAAAATCCAGC
CCATTTCTAACTAGAGTACCAGTATATCCTCCGCATTCTGAAAACATTCAGTATTTTCAAGATCCAAGGA
CTCAGATACCCTTTGAAGTCCCACAGTACCCACAGACAGGATACTATCCACCACCTCCAACGGTACCAGC
TGGTGTGGCTCCCTGTGTTCCTCGCTTTGTGAGGTCCAATAACGTTCCAGAGTCCTCCCTCCCACCTGCT
TCCATGCCATATGCCGATCATTACAGTACATTTTCCCCTCGAGATCGAATGAATTCTTCTCCTTACCAGC
CTCCTCCTCCGCAGCCGTATGGACCAGTTCCTCCAGTACCTTCTGGAATGTATGCTCCTGTGTACGACAG
CAGGCGCATCTGGCGCCCACCTATGTACCAACGAGATGACATTATTAGAAGCAATTCTTTACCTCCAATG
GATGTGATGCACTCATCTGTCTATCAGACATCTTTGCGGGAAAGATATAACTCATTAGATGGATATTATT
CGGTGGCTTGTCAGCCACCAAGTGAGCCAAGGACAACTGTGCCTTTACCAAGGGAACCTTGTGGTCATTT
GAAGACCAGTTGCGAGGAGCAGATAAGAAGAAAGCCAGATCAGTGGGCACAGTACCACACTCAGAAAGCA
CCTCTTGTCTCTTCAACTCTTCCTGTGGCAACACAGTCACCAACACCACCTTCTCCTCTGTTCAGTGTAG
ACTTTCGTGCGGATTTCTCAGAGAGTGTGAGTGGTACAAAATTTGAAGAAGATCATCTTTCCCATTATTC
TCCCTGGTCTTGTGGCACCATAGGCTCCTGTATAAATGCCATTGATTCAGAGCCCAAAGATGTCATTGCT
AATTCAAATGCTGTGTTAATGGACCTGGACAGTGGTGATGTTAAGAGAAGAGTACATTTATTTGAAACCC
AGAGAAGGACAAAAGAAGAAGATCCAATAATTCCCTTTAGTGATGGACCCATCATCTCAAAATGGGGTGC
GATTTCCAGATCTTCCCGTACAGGTTACCATACCACAGATCCTGTCCAGGCCACTGCTTCCCAAGGAAGT
GCGACTAAGCCCATCAGTGTATCAGATTATGTCCCTTATGTCAATGCTGTTGATTCAAGGTGGAGTTCAT
ATGGCAACGAGGCCACATCATCAGCACACTATGTTGAAAGGGACAGATTCATTGTTACTGATTTATCTGG
TCATAGAAAGCATTCCAGTACTGGGGACCTTTTGAGCCTTGAACTTCAGCAGGCCAAGAGCAACTCATTA
CTTCTTCAGAGAGAGGCCAATGCTTTGGCCATGCAACAGAAGTGGAATTCCCTGGATGAAGGCCGTCACC
TTACCTTAAACCTTTTAAGCAAGGAAATTGAACTAAGAAATGGAGAGTTACAGAGTGATTATACAGAAGA
TGCAACAGATACTAAACCTGATAGGGATATCGAGTTAGAGCTTTCAGCACTTGATACTGATGAACCTGAT
GGACAAAGTGAACCAATTGAAGAGATCTTGGACATACAGCTTGGTATCAGTTCTCAAAATGATCAGTTGC
TAAATGGAATGGCAGTGGAAAATGGGCATCCAGTACAGCAGCACCAAAAGGAGCCACCAAAGCAGAAGAA
ACAGAGTTTAGGTGAAGACCATGTGATTCTGGAGGAGCAAAAAACAATTCTGCCGGTAACTTCTTGCTTT
AGCCAGCCACTCCCAGTGTCTATTAGCAATGCAAGTTGCCTCCCCATCACCACATCTGTCAGTGCTGGCA
ACCTCATTCTGAAAACTCATGTTATGTCTGAAGATAAAAACGACTTTTTAAAACCTGTTGCAAATGGGAA
GATGGTTAACAGCTGAGGATCCACCGGATCTAGATAACTGATCATAATCAGCCATACCACATTTGTAGAG
GTTTTACTTGCTTTAAAAAACCTCCCACACCTCCCCCTGAACCTGAAACATAAAATGAATGCAATTGTTG
TTGTTAACTTGTTTATTGCAGCTTATAATGGTTACAAATAAAGCAATAGCATCACAAATTTCACAAATAA
AGCATTTTTTTCACTGCATTCTAGTTGTGGTTTGTCCAAACTCATCAATGTATCTTAACGCGTAAATTGT
AAGCGTTAATATTTTGTTAAAATTCGCGTTAAATTTTTGTTAAATCAGCTCATTTTTTAACCAATAGGCC
GAAATCGGCAAAATCCCTTATAAATCAAAAGAATAGACCGAGATAGGGT
[37 nt withheld, positions 3340-3376]
AAAGAACGTGGACTCCAACGTCAAAGG
[49 nt withheld, positions 3404-3452]
T
[91 nt withheld, positions 3454-3544]
G
[124 nt withheld, positions 3546-3669]
CAGGTGGCACTTTTCGGGGAAATGTGCGCGGAACCCCTATTTGTTTATTTTTCTAAATACATTCAAATAT
GTATCCGCTCATGAGACAATAACCCTGATAAATGCTTCAATAATATTGAAAAAGGAAGAGTCCTGAGGCG
GAAAGAACCAGCTGTGGAATGTGTGTCAGTTAGGGTGTGGAAAGTCCCCAGGCTCCCCAGCAGGCAGAAG
TATGCAAAGCATGCATCTCAATTAGTCAGCAACCAGGTGTGGAAAGTCCCCAGGCTCCCCAGCAGGCAGA
AGTATGCAAAGCATGCATCTCAATTAGTCAGCAACCATAGTCCCGCCCCTAACTCCGCCCATCCCGCCCC
TAACTCCGCCCAGTTCCGCCCATTCTCCGCCCCATGGCTGACTAATTTTTTTTATTTATGCAGAGGCCGA
GGCCGCCTCGGCCTCTGAGCTATTCCAGAAGTAGTGAGGAGGCTTTTTTGGAGGCCTAGGCTTTTGCAAA
GATCGATCAAGAGACAGGATGAGGATCGTTTCGCATGATTGAACAAGATGGATTGCACGCAGGTTCTCCG
GCCGCTTGGGTGGAGAGGCTATTCGGCTATGACTGGGCACAACAGACAATCGGCTGCTCTGATGCCGCCG
TGTTCCGGCTGTCAGCGCAGGGGCGCCCGGTTCTTTTTGTCAAGACCGACCTGTCCGGTGCCCTGAATGA
ACTGCAAGACGAGGCAGCGCGGCTATCGTGGCTGGCCACGACGGGCGTTCCTTGCGCAGCTGTGCTCGAC
GTTGTCACTGAAGCGGGAAGGGACTGGCTGCTATTGGGCGAAGTGCCGGGGCAGGATCTCCTGTCATCTC
ACCTTGCTCCTGCCGAGAAAGTATCCATCATGGCTGATGCAATGCGGCGGCTGCATACGCTTGATCCGGC
TACCTGCCCATTCGACCACCAAGCGAAACATCGCATCGAGCGAGCACGTACTCGGATGGAAGCCGGTCTT
GTCGATCAGGATGATCTGGACGAAGAGCATCAGGGGCTCGCGCCAGCCGAACTGTTCGCCAGGCTCAAGG
CGAGCATGCCCGACGGCGAGGATCTCGTCGTGACCCATGGCGATGCCTGCTTGCCGAATATCATGGTGGA
AAATGGCCGCTTTTCTGGATTCATCGACTGTGGCCGGCTGGGTGTGGCGGACCGCTATCAGGACATAGCG
TTGGCTACCCGTGATATTGCTGAAGAGCTTGGCGGCGAATGGGCTGACCGCTTCCTCGTGCTTTACGGTA
TCGCCGCTCCCGATTCGCAGCGCATCGCCTTCTATCGCCTTCTTGACGAGTTCTTCTGAGCGGGACTCTG
GGGTTCGAAATGACCGACCAAGCGACGCCCAACCTGCCATCACGAGATTTCGATTCCACCGCCGCCTTCT
ATGAAAGGTTGGGCTTCGGAATCGTTTTCCGGGACGCCGGCTGGATGATCCTCCAGCGCGGGGATCTCAT
GCTGGAGTTCTTCGCCCACCCTAGGGGGAGGCTAACTGAAACACGGAAGGAGACAATACCGGAAGGAACC
CGCGCTATGACGGCAATAAAAAGACAGAATAAAACGCACGGTGTTGGGTCGTTTGTTCATAAACGCGGGG
TTCGGTCCCAGGGCTGGCACTCTGTCGATACCCCACCGAGACCCCATTGGGGCCAATACGCCCGCGTTTC
TTCCTTTTCCCCACCCCACCCCCCAAGTTCGGGTGAAGGCCCAGGGCTCGCAGCCAACGTCGGGGCGGCA
GGCCCTGCCATAGCCTCAGGTTACTCATATATACTTTAGATTGATTTAAAACTTCATTTTTAATTTAAAA
GGATCTAGGTGAAGATCCTTTTTGATAATCTCATGACCAAAATCCCTTAACGTGAGTTTTCGTTCCACTG
AGCGTCAGACCCCGTAGAAAAGATCAAAGGATCTTCTTGAGATCCTTTTTTTCTGCGCGTAATCTGCTGC
TTGCAAACAAAAAAACCACCGCTACCAGCGGTGGTTTGTTTGCCGGATCAAGAGCTACCAACTCTTTTTC
CGAAGGTAACTGGCTTCAGCAGAGCGCAGATACCAAATACTGTCCTTCTAGTGTAGCCGTAGTTAGGCCA
CCACTTCAAGAACTCTGTAGCACCGCCTACATACCTCGCTCTGCTAATCCTGTTACCAGTGGCTGCTGCC
AGTGGCGATAAGTCGTGTCTTACCGGGTTGGACTCAAGACGATAGTTACCGGATAAGGCGCAGCGGTCGG
GCTGAACGGGGGGTTCGTGCACACAGCCCAGCTTGGAGCGAACGACCTACACCGAACTGAGATACCTACA
GCGTGAGCTATGAGAAAGCGCCACGCTTCCCGAAGGGAGAAAGGCGGACAGGTATCCGGTAAGCGGCAGG
GTCGGAACAGGAGAGCGCACGAGGGAGCTTCCAGGGGGAAACGCCTGGTATCTTTATAGTCCTGTCGGGT
TTCGCCACCTCTGACTTGAGCGTCGATTTTTGTGATGCTCGTCAGGGGGGCGGAGCCTATGGAAAAACGC
CAGCAACGCGGCCTTTTTACGGTTCCTGGCCTTTTGCTGGCCTTTTGCTCACATGTTCTTTCCTGCGTTA
TCCCCTGATTCTGTGGATAACCGTATTACCGCCATGCAT
